Addgene plasmid #45912: FLAG-VAMP8
Depositing lab: Noboru Mizushima. Depositing organization: The University of Tokyo. Publication: The hairpin-type tail-anchored SNARE syntaxin 17 targets to autophagosomes for fusion with endosomes/lysosomes. Itakura E, Kishi-Itakura C, Mizushima N. Cell. 2012 Dec 7;151(6):1256-69. doi: 10.1016/j.cell.2012.11.001. PubMed 23217709.
Backbone
  Vector backbone: CMV10 FLAG
  Backbone size w/o insert (bp): 6400
  Total vector size (bp): 6700
  Vector type: Mammalian Expression
  Selectable markers: Neomycin (select with G418)
Growth in bacteria
  Bacterial resistance: Ampicillin, 100 μg/mL
  Growth temperature: 37°C
  Growth strain: DH5alpha
  Copy number: High Copy
Gene/Insert
  Gene/Insert name: vesicle-associated membrane protein 8 (alt name: VAMP8)
  Species: H. sapiens (human)
  Insert size (bp): 300
  GenBank ID: NM_003761.4
  Entrez Gene: VAMP8 (a.k.a. EDB, VAMP-8)
  Promoter: CMV
  Tag / fusion protein: FLAG (N terminal on backbone)
  Cloning method: Restriction Enzyme; 5′ cloning site EcoRI (not destroyed); 3′ cloning site BamHI (not destroyed)
  Sequencing primers: 5′ n/a; 3′ n/a
Terms and licenses: Academic/Nonprofit Terms; Industry Terms: Not Available to Industry
How to cite: FLAG-VAMP8 was a gift from Noboru Mizushima (Addgene plasmid # 45912 ; http://n2t.net/addgene:45912 ; RRID:Addgene_45912)
