[The description below was written by a language model from this plasmid's Addgene catalogue record.]
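Description:
FLAG-VAMP8 is a mammalian expression plasmid built on the CMV10 FLAG backbone, about 6.7 kb in total, of which roughly 6.4 kb is vector and about 300 bp is insert. It is propagated in E. coli as a high-copy plasmid under ampicillin selection. It also carries a neomycin resistance marker, so transfected mammalian cells can be selected with G418, for example to derive stable lines. No feature table is provided, so details such as the origin of replication, polyadenylation signal and the promoter driving the neomycin marker are not stated in the record.

The payload is the human VAMP8 (vesicle-associated membrane protein 8, also known as endobrevin) coding sequence, cloned between EcoRI and BamHI sites that both remain intact, which allows the insert to be excised or subcloned. Expression is driven by the CMV promoter, a strong constitutive promoter in most mammalian cell types. The backbone supplies a FLAG epitope fused to the N terminus of the protein. Placing the tag at the N terminus leaves the C-terminal end of VAMP8 unmodified, which matters because, as is generally known for this R-SNARE, the membrane anchor lies at that end.

The associated publication concerns the targeting of the SNARE syntaxin 17 to autophagosomes and their fusion with endosomes and lysosomes. In that context the construct is suited to expressing epitope-tagged VAMP8 for detection by anti-FLAG immunoblotting or immunofluorescence, and for co-immunoprecipitation experiments that probe SNARE complex partners, although the record does not itself list specific applications.
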