>Addgene plasmid #45912 | FLAG-VAMP8 | addgene partial sequence | sequence record 76711 | CMV-F 5'-CGCAAATGGGCGGTAGGCGTG-3'
AGTGAACCGTCAGAATTAACCATGGACTACAAAGACCATGACGGTGATTATAAAGATCATGACATCGATT
ACAAGGATGACGATGACAAGCTTGCGGCCGCGAATTCCATGGAGGAAGCCAGTGAAGGTGGAGGAAATGA
TCGTGTGCGGAACCTGCAAAGTGAGGTGGAGGGAGTTAAGAATATTATGACCCAGAATGTGGAGCGGATC
CTGGCCCGGGGGGAAAACTTGGAACATCTCCGCAATAAGACAGAGGATCTGGAAGCCACATCTGAGCACT
TCAAGACGACATCGCAGAAGGTGGCTCGGAAATTCTGGTGGAAGAACGTGAAGATGATTGTCCTTATCTG
CGTGATTGTTTTTATCATCATCCTCTTCATTGTGCTCTTTGCCACTGGTGCCTTCTCTTAAAGCGGGTGG
CATCCCTGTGACCCCTCCCCAGTGCCTCTCCTGGCCCTGGAAGTTGCCACTCCAGTGCCCACCAGCCTTG
TCCTAATAAAATTAAGTTGCATCATTTTGTCTGACTAGGTGTCCTTCTATAATATTATGGGGTGGAGGGG
GGTGGTATGGAGCAAGGGGCAAGTTGGGAAGACAACCTGTAGGGCCTGCGGGGTCTATTGGGAACCAAGC
TGGAGTGCAGTGGCACAATCTTGGCTCACTGCAATCTCCGCCTCCTGGGTTCAAGCGATTCTCCTGCCTC
AGCCTCCCGAGTTGTTGGGATTCCAGGCATGCATGACCAGGCTCAGCTAATTTTTGTTTTTTTGGTAGAG
ACGGGGTTTCACCATATTGGCCA
